Addgene plasmid #139909: pBEL1862
Purpose: Complementation plasmid for LetAB with LetB mutant L359N
Depositing lab: Gira Bhabha & Damian Ekiert. Depositing organization: NYU Grossman School of Medicine. Publication: LetB Structure Reveals a Tunnel for Lipid Transport across the Bacterial Envelope. Isom GL, Coudray N, MacRae MR, McManus CT, Ekiert DC, Bhabha G. Cell. 2020 Apr 30;181(3):653-664.e19. doi: 10.1016/j.cell.2020.03.030. PubMed 32359438.
Backbone
  Vector backbone: pET17b
  Vector type: Bacterial Expression
Growth in bacteria
  Bacterial resistance: Ampicillin, 100 μg/mL
  Growth temperature: 37°C
  Growth strain: DH5alpha
  Copy number: High Copy
Gene/Insert
  Gene/Insert name: LetAB
  Species: E. coli
  Mutation: LetA-LetB(L359N)
  Cloning method: Gibson Cloning
Terms and licenses: Academic/Nonprofit Terms; Industry Terms: Not Available to Industry
Depositor comments: Please visit https://www.biorxiv.org/content/10.1101/748145v1 for bioRxiv preprint.
How to cite: pBEL1862 was a gift from Gira Bhabha & Damian Ekiert (Addgene plasmid # 139909 ; http://n2t.net/addgene:139909 ; RRID:Addgene_139909)
