[The description below was written by a language model from this plasmid's Addgene catalogue record and pLannotate feature annotations shown in this document.]
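Description:
pBEL1862 is a bacterial expression plasmid built on the pET17b backbone that carries the E. coli letAB operon with a point mutation in LetB. It is about 7.1 kb. It replicates in E. coli from a ColE1/pMB1-type origin and is selected through the bla gene (β-lactamase) driven by its own promoter, which confers ampicillin resistance. The annotation also picks up the pBR322-derived bom (basis of mobility) region and a rop coding sequence. Rop normally restrains copy number, although the catalogue entry lists the plasmid as high copy.

The payload sits between a T7 promoter with the phage T7 gene 10 ribosome binding site and a T7 terminator. It consists of two adjacent reading frames annotated under their older names, yebS (LetA) and yebT (LetB), whose coordinates overlap slightly, consistent with a native operon arrangement. According to the record, LetB carries the substitution L359N while LetA is unchanged; the insert was assembled by Gibson cloning. No epitope or purification tags are annotated on either protein. A short fragment matching a T7 gene 10B-derived solubility tag lies just downstream of yebT, and a predicted E. coli open reading frame (YPB1) lies upstream of the promoter. Neither appears to be part of the insert, and both are probably backbone sequence.

LetA and LetB are annotated as components of a transport pathway that contributes to membrane integrity, with LetB thought to span the periplasm. The stated purpose is complementation, supplying LetAB with the L359N LetB variant to test how this residue affects function. The record does not specify the recipient strain or the assay used.
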