Features (pLannotate 1.2.2; 12 found; start..end, strand, type, name):
    124..504     +  CDS            YPB1_ECOLX: Protein predicted: Swiss-Prot protein existence level 4. From Escherichia coli.
    616..634     +  promoter       T7 promoter: promoter for bacteriophage T7 RNA polymerase
    666..688     +  RBS            RBS: efficient ribosome binding site from bacteriophage T7 gene 10 (Olins and Rangwala, 1989)
    696..1976    +  CDS            yebS: YEBS_ECOLI - Experimental evidence at protein level: Swiss-Prot protein existence level 1. Component of a transport pathway that contributes to membrane integrity. From Escherichia coli (strain K12).
   1948..4578    +  CDS            yebT: YEBT_ECOLI - Experimental evidence at protein level: Swiss-Prot protein existence level 1. Component of a transport pathway that contributes to membrane integrity (PubMed:27795327). May directly span the intermembrane space, facilitating the transport of substrates across the periplasm (Probable). From Escherichia coli (strain K12).
   4603..4652    +  CDS            SET1 (fragment): solubility-enhancement tag derived from T7 phage gene 10B
   4660..4707    +  terminator     T7 terminator: transcription terminator for bacteriophage T7 RNA polymerase
   4838..4942    +  promoter       AmpR promoter: bla
   4943..5803    +  CDS            AmpR: β-lactamase; bla; confers resistance to ampicillin, carbenicillin, and related antibiotics
   5974..6562    +  rep_origin     ori: high-copy-number ColE1/pMB1/pBR322/pUC origin of replication
   6748..6887    -  misc_feature   bom: basis of mobility region from pBR322
   6989..107     -  CDS            rop (across the origin): Rop protein, which maintains plasmids at low copy number; rop
>Addgene plasmid #139909 | pBEL1862 | addgene full sequence | sequence record 309763 | Addgene NGS Result
TCTGCCTGTTCATCCGCGTCCAGCTCGTTGAGTTTCTCCAGAAGCGTTAATGTCTGGCTTCTGATAAAGC
GGGCCATGTTAAGGGCGGTTTTTTCCTGTTTGGTCACTGATGCCTCCGTGTAAGGGGGATTTCTGTTCAT
GGGGGTAATGATACCGATGAAACGAGAGAGGATGCTCACGATACGGGTTACTGATGATGAACATGCCCGG
TTACTGGAACGTTGTGAGGGTAAACAACTGGCGGTATGGATGCGGCGGGACCAGAGAAAAATCACTCAGG
GTCAATGCCAGCGCTTCGTTAATACAGATGTAGGTGTTCCACAGGGTAGCCAGCAGCATCCTGCGATGCA
GATCCGGAACATAATGGTGCAGGGCGCTGACTTCCGCGTTTCCAGACTTTACGAAACACGGAAACCGAAG
ACCATTCATGTTGTTGCTCAGGTCGCAGACGTTTTGCAGCAGCAGTCGCTTCACGTTCGCTCGCGTATCG
GTGATTCATTCTGCTAACCAGTAAGGCAACCCCGCCAGCCTAGCCGGGTCCTCAACGACAGGAGCACGAT
CATGCGCACCCGTGGCCAGGACCCAACGCTGCCCGAGATCTCGATCCCGCGAAATTAATACGACTCACTA
TAGGGAGACCACAACGGTTTCCCTCTAGAAATAATTTTGTTTAACTTTAAGAAGGAGATATACATATGGC
TCTTAACACACCACAAATTACGCCGACAAAAAAGATAACAGTGAGGGCAATCGGCGAGGAACTGCCGCGT
GGTGATTACCAACGTTGCCCGCAATGTGACATGCTGTTTAGCCTGCCCGAGATAAATTCTCATCAAAGTG
CCTATTGTCCGCGCTGTCAGGCAAAAATTCGTGACGGGCGCGACTGGTCGCTAACGCGCCTGGCGGCAAT
GGCCTTCACCATGCTGTTGCTTATGCCGTTTGCCTGGGGCGAACCGCTGTTGCATATCTGGCTGTTAGGC
ATTCGTATTGACGCCAACGTTATGCAAGGCATCTGGCAAATGACCAAACAGGGCGATGCGATAACGGGGT
CGATGGTCTTTTTCTGCGTTATTGGTGCCCCGCTCATTCTGGTGACCTCCATAGCTTATTTATGGTTTGG
TAACCGACTGGGAATGAATTTACGTCCGGTACTGCTGATGCTTGAGCGACTTAAAGAGTGGGTAATGCTC
GATATCTACCTGGTCGGCATTGGCGTTGCTTCTATAAAGGTACAGGATTATGCCCATATCCAGGCTGGTG
TCGGCTTGTTCTCTTTTGTGGCGTTGGTGATTTTAACGACGGTGACGTTGTCACATCTTAATGTCGAAGA
ACTGTGGGAGCGATTTTATCCGCAGCGCCCCGCTACGCGTAGGGACGAGAAACTTCGTGTCTGCCTAGGG
TGCCATTTTACCGGCTATCCAGATCAGCGTGGTCGCTGCCCGCGTTGCCATATCCCGCTACGCCTGCGTC
GCCGTCATAGTCTGCAAAAATGCTGGGCGGCGCTGTTAGCGTCAATCGTTTTATTGTTACCTGCCAACCT
GTTGCCTATTTCTATCATTTATCTGAACGGAGGACGGCAGGAAGATACAATTCTTTCCGGAATTATGTCG
CTGGCAAGTAGCAACATTGCGGTTGCAGGAATCGTGTTTATCGCCAGTATTCTGGTCCCGTTTACTAAAG
TGATCGTCATGTTCACTTTACTGTTGAGCATTCATTTTAAATGCCAGCAAGGTTTACGCACACGCATTCT
GTTACTGCGGATGGTGACCTGGATTGGTCGCTGGTCGATGCTCGACCTGTTTGTCATATCTTTAACCATG
TCGCTGATTAATCGCGATCAGATCCTCGCTTTTACTATGGGACCGGCTGCGTTTTATTTCGGCGCAGCGG
TAATTTTGACTATTCTTGCTGTGGAATGGCTGGACAGCCGCTTACTTTGGGATGCACATGAGTCAGGAAA
CGCCCGCTTCGACGACTGAAGCGCAGATTAAAAATAAACGCCGTATCTCACCTTTCTGGCTGCTGCCGTT
CATCGCGCTAATGATTGCCAGTTGGCTGATTTGGGACAGTTATCAGGACCGGGGTAATACCGTCACCATC
GACTTTATGTCGGCGGATGGTATTGTTCCAGGCCGTACGCCTGTTCGTTATCAGGGCGTTGAAGTCGGAA
CAGTGCAGGACATCAGCCTCAGCGACGATCTTCGTAAGATTGAAGTCAAGGTCAGCATCAAGTCCGATAT
GAAAGATGCGCTGCGCGAAGAGACTCAGTTCTGGCTGGTGACGCCAAAAGCATCGTTGGCAGGTGTCTCC
GGGCTGGACGCCCTCGTCGGTGGGAACTATATCGGCATGATGCCGGGTAAAGGTAAAGAGCAGGATCACT
TTGTCGCACTCGATACCCAACCGAAATATCGGCTGGACAATGGCGATCTGATGATCCACCTGCAAGCCCC
CGATCTCGGTTCGCTGAACAGCGGTTCATTGGTCTATTTCCGCAAGATCCCGGTGGGAAAAGTCTACGAC
TATGCCATCAATCCCAACAAGCAAGGCGTGGTGATTGATGTCCTGATCGAGCGGCGTTTTACCGATCTGG
TGAAAAAAGGTAGCCGTTTCTGGAACGTTTCCGGCGTTGATGCCAACGTCAGTATCAGTGGCGCGAAGGT
GAAACTGGAAAGCCTGGCGGCACTGGTTAACGGTGCGATTGCCTTCGATTCACCAGAAGAGTCGAAACCT
GCCGAGGCGGAAGATACCTTTGGTCTGTATGAAGATCTGGCCCACAGCCAGCGTGGCGTAATAATAAAAC
TGGAACTGCCGAGTGGGGCCGGATTAACCGCCGACTCGACGCCGTTAATGTATCAGGGGCTGGAAGTCGG
ACAGCTGACTAAACTGGATTTAAATCCTGGTGGTAAAGTCACAGGGGAAATGACCGTTGATCCCAGCGTC
GTTACCCTGCTTCGTGAAAATACCCGCATCGAATTACGCAACCCGAAATTATCCCTTAGCGATGCTAATC
TCAGCGCCCTGAATACCGGCAAAACCTTCGAGCTGGTGCCCGGCGATGGCGAGCCACGCAAAGAGTTCGT
TGTTGTGCCAGGCGAAAAAGCACTGCTGCATGAACCTGATGTTCTGACGCTGACCCTGACCGCGCCGGAA
AGTTACGGTATTGATGCGGGTCAGCCGCTCATTCTTCACGGCGTGCAGGTAGGCCAGGTTATCGATCGTA
AACTCACCAGCAAAGGCGTCACCTTTACCGTCGCCATCGAGCCTCAGCATCGCGAACTGGTAAAAGGCGA
TAGCAAATTTGTCGTCAACAGCCGTGTCGATGTGAAGGTGGGGCTGGATGGCGTTGAGTTTCTCGGTGCC
AGCGCCTCAGAATGGATCAATGGCGGGATACGTATTCTGCCGGGCGATAAAGGTGAGATGAAAGCCAGCT
ATCCACTGTATGCCAATTTGGAAAAAGCGCTGGAGAACAGCCTTAGCGATTTACCCACCACAACCGTGAG
TTTGAGTGCAGAGACGCTGCCGGATGTGCAGGCAGGATCGGTAGTGCTGTACCGTAAATTTGAAGTTGGT
GAAGTGATTACCGTGCGTCCGCGAGCTAACGCGTTTGACATCGATCTGCATATTAAGCCGGAGTATCGCA
ACCTTCTGACCAGCAATAGCGTGTTCTGGGCAGAAGGCGGGGCGAAAGTTCAGCTGAATGGTAGTGGTCT
GACCGTACAGGCATCCCCGCTCTCCAGAGCTCTAAAGGGAGCCATTAGCTTCGACAACCTCAGCGGTGCC
AGCGCCAGTCAGCGTAAAGGCGATAAGCGTATTCTGTATGCTTCCGAAACAGCGGCCCGTGCGGTTGGCG
GGCAGATTACGCTTCACGCTTTCGATGCCGGAAAACTGGCGGTCGGGATGCCAATTCGCTATCTCGGTAT
TGACATCGGGCAAATCCAGACGCTGGATCTGATTACCGCACGCAATGAAGTACAGGCAAAGGCGGTACTT
TACCCGGAATATGTCCAGACCTTTGCTCGCGGTGGTACGCGCTTCTCAGTGGTCACACCGCAAATTTCGG
CAGCTGGCGTTGAGCATCTTGATACTATCCTCCAGCCGTATATCAACGTCGAACCAGGCCGGGGCAATCC
TCGCCGCGACTTTGAATTACAAGAGGCCACCATTACTGATTCGCGGTACCTGGATGGCTTAAGCATTATT
GTTGAAGCGCCGGAAGCCGGTTCGTTAGGCATCGGTACGCCTGTGCTGTTCCGTGGTCTGGAAGTCGGTA
CGGTTACAGGAATGACGCTGGGGACATTGTCAGATCGCGTGATGATTGCGATGCGCATCAGTAAACGCTA
TCAACACCTGGTGCGTAACAATTCCGTCTTCTGGTTGGCATCGGGTTACAGTCTGGACTTTGGTCTGACG
GGCGGCGTAGTGAAAACCGGCACCTTTAACCAGTTTATCCGTGGCGGCATCGCCTTCGCCACGCCTCCGG
GTACGCCACTGGCACCGAAAGCCCAGGAAGGCAAACACTTCCTGTTGCAGGAAAGTGAACCGAAAGAGTG
GCGTGAATGGGGAACTGCGCTTCCCAAATAATGCCCACCTCGAGCAGATCCGGCTGCTAACAAAGCCCGA
AAGGAAGCTGAGTTGGCTGCTGCCACCGCTGAGCAATAACTAGCATAACCCCTTGGGGCCTCTAAACGGG
TCTTGAGGGGTTTTTTGCTGAAAGGAGGAACTATATCCGGATAATTCTTGAAGACGAAAGGGCCTCGTGA
TACGCCTATTTTTATAGGTTAATGTCATGATAATAATGGTTTCTTAGACGTCAGGTGGCACTTTTCGGGG
AAATGTGCGCGGAACCCCTATTTGTTTATTTTTCTAAATACATTCAAATATGTATCCGCTCATGAGACAA
TAACCCTGATAAATGCTTCAATAATATTGAAAAAGGAAGAGTATGAGTATTCAACATTTCCGTGTCGCCC
TTATTCCCTTTTTTGCGGCATTTTGCCTTCCTGTTTTTGCTCACCCAGAAACGCTGGTGAAAGTAAAAGA
TGCTGAAGATCAGTTGGGTGCACGAGTGGGTTACATCGAACTGGATCTCAACAGCGGTAAGATCCTTGAG
AGTTTTCGCCCCGAAGAACGTTTTCCAATGATGAGCACTTTTAAAGTTCTGCTATGTGGCGCGGTATTAT
CCCGTGTTGACGCCGGGCAAGAGCAACTCGGTCGCCGCATACACTATTCTCAGAATGACTTGGTTGAGTA
CTCACCAGTCACAGAAAAGCATCTTACGGATGGCATGACAGTAAGAGAATTATGCAGTGCTGCCATAACC
ATGAGTGATAACACTGCGGCCAACTTACTTCTGACAACGATCGGAGGACCGAAGGAGCTAACCGCTTTTT
TGCACAACATGGGGGATCATGTAACTCGCCTTGATCGTTGGGAACCGGAGCTGAATGAAGCCATACCAAA
CGACGAGCGTGACACCACGATGCCTGCAGCAATGGCAACAACGTTGCGCAAACTATTAACTGGCGAACTA
CTTACTCTAGCTTCCCGGCAACAATTAATAGACTGGATGGAGGCGGATAAAGTTGCAGGACCACTTCTGC
GCTCGGCCCTTCCGGCTGGCTGGTTTATTGCTGATAAATCTGGAGCCGGTGAGCGTGGGTCTCGCGGTAT
CATTGCAGCACTGGGGCCAGATGGTAAGCCCTCCCGTATCGTAGTTATCTACACGACGGGGAGTCAGGCA
ACTATGGATGAACGAAATAGACAGATCGCTGAGATAGGTGCCTCACTGATTAAGCATTGGTAACTGTCAG
ACCAAGTTTACTCATATATACTTTAGATTGATTTAAAACTTCATTTTTAATTTAAAAGGATCTAGGTGAA
GATCCTTTTTGATAATCTCATGACCAAAATCCCTTAACGTGAGTTTTCGTTCCACTGAGCGTCAGACCCC
GTAGAAAAGATCAAAGGATCTTCTTGAGATCCTTTTTTTCTGCGCGTAATCTGCTGCTTGCAAACAAAAA
AACCACCGCTACCAGCGGTGGTTTGTTTGCCGGATCAAGAGCTACCAACTCTTTTTCCGAAGGTAACTGG
CTTCAGCAGAGCGCAGATACCAAATACTGTCCTTCTAGTGTAGCCGTAGTTAGGCCACCACTTCAAGAAC
TCTGTAGCACCGCCTACATACCTCGCTCTGCTAATCCTGTTACCAGTGGCTGCTGCCAGTGGCGATAAGT
CGTGTCTTACCGGGTTGGACTCAAGACGATAGTTACCGGATAAGGCGCAGCGGTCGGGCTGAACGGGGGG
TTCGTGCACACAGCCCAGCTTGGAGCGAACGACCTACACCGAACTGAGATACCTACAGCGTGAGCTATGA
GAAAGCGCCACGCTTCCCGAAGGGAGAAAGGCGGACAGGTATCCGGTAAGCGGCAGGGTCGGAACAGGAG
AGCGCACGAGGGAGCTTCCAGGGGGAAACGCCTGGTATCTTTATAGTCCTGTCGGGTTTCGCCACCTCTG
ACTTGAGCGTCGATTTTTGTGATGCTCGTCAGGGGGGCGGAGCCTATGGAAAAACGCCAGCAACGCGGCC
TTTTTACGGTTCCTGGCCTTTTGCTGGCCTTTTGCTCACATGTTCTTTCCTGCGTTATCCCCTGATTCTG
TGGATAACCGTATTACCGCCTTTGAGTGAGCTGATACCGCTCGCCGCAGCCGAACGACCGAGCGCAGCGA
GTCAGTGAGCGAGGAAGCGGAAGAGCGCCTGATGCGGTATTTTCTCCTTACGCATCTGTGCGGTATTTCA
CACCGCAATGGTGCACTCTCAGTACAATCTGCTCTGATGCCGCATAGTTAAGCCAGTATACACTCCGCTA
TCGCTACGTGACTGGGTCATGGCTGCGCCCCGACACCCGCCAACACCCGCTGACGCGCCCTGACGGGCTT
GTCTGCTCCCGGCATCCGCTTACAGACAAGCTGTGACCGTCTCCGGGAGCTGCATGTGTCAGAGGTTTTC
ACCGTCATCACCGAAACGCGCGAGGCAGCTGCGGTAAAGCTCATCAGCGTGGTCGTGAAGCGATTCACAG
ATG
